Addgene plasmid #19135: pENTR4-V5-LUC (w468-1)
Purpose: Gateway entry vector, V5-Luciferase
Depositing lab: Eric Campeau & Paul Kaufman. Depositing organization: University of Massachusetts, Worcester. Publication: A versatile viral system for expression and depletion of proteins in mammalian cells. Campeau E, Ruhl VE, Rodier F, Smith CL, Rahmberg BL, Fuss JO, Campisi J, Yaswen P, Cooper PK, Kaufman PD.. PLoS One. 2009 Aug 6;4(8):e6529. 10.1371/journal.pone.0006529 PubMed 19657394.
Backbone
  Vector backbone: pENTR4
  Backbone manufacturer: Invitrogen
  Backbone size w/o insert (bp): 2364
  Vector type: Entry vector
Growth in bacteria
  Bacterial resistance: Kanamycin, 50 μg/mL
  Growth temperature: 37°C
  Growth strain: DH5alpha
  Growth instructions: TOP10F'
  Copy number: High Copy
Gene/Insert
  Gene/Insert name: Firefly Luciferase
  Insert size (bp): 1652
  Tag / fusion protein: V5 (N terminal on backbone)
  Cloning method: Restriction Enzyme; 5′ cloning site Bam HI (not destroyed); 3′ cloning site Xba I (not destroyed)
  Sequencing primers: 5′ ENTRforw; 3′ ENTRrev
Resource information
  A portion of this plasmid was derived from a plasmid made by: Luciferase gene derived from the pGL3 plasmid (Promega)
Terms and licenses: Academic/Nonprofit Terms; Industry Terms: Not Available to Industry
How to cite: pENTR4-V5-LUC (w468-1) was a gift from Eric Campeau & Paul Kaufman (Addgene plasmid # 19135 ; http://n2t.net/addgene:19135 ; RRID:Addgene_19135)
