[The description below was written by a language model from this plasmid's Addgene catalogue record and pLannotate feature annotations shown in this document.]
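Description:
pENTR4-V5-LUC (w468-1) is a Gateway entry clone built on the Invitrogen pENTR4 backbone, carrying firefly luciferase with an N-terminal V5 epitope tag. It is a small (about 4 kb) bacterial plasmid maintained at high copy from a ColE1/pUC-type origin and selected with kanamycin through the aph(3')-Ia gene. The rrnB T1 and T2 transcription terminators lie upstream of the cloning region, where they limit read-through transcription from the backbone into the insert.

The payload sits between the attL1 and attL2 recombination sites. Immediately after attL1 comes the backbone-encoded V5 tag, followed by a short linker region and the luciferase coding sequence, annotated as the enhanced luc+ version and recorded as derived from the Promega pGL3 plasmid. The gene was inserted as a BamHI–XbaI fragment, and both sites remain intact. The entry vector itself has no eukaryotic promoter. The very short "SRα promoter" hit between the tag and luciferase, and the 46-nt "RSF ori" hit, are annotated only as fragments and are most likely incidental sequence matches rather than functional elements.

An LR Clonase reaction transfers the attL-flanked V5-luciferase cassette into any attR-containing destination vector, which then supplies the promoter, selection marker and delivery features. The associated publication describes a modular viral vector system for expressing and depleting proteins in mammalian cells. In that context, this clone provides a readily assayed reporter whose product can be followed by enzymatic activity or with anti-V5 antibodies, making it suitable as a control or test insert for evaluating destination vectors.
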