Features (pLannotate 1.2.2; 10 found; start..end, strand, type, name):
      1..46      +  rep_origin     RSF ori (fragment): Plasmids containing the RSF 1030 origin of replication can be propagated in E. coli cells that contain additional plasmids with compatible origins.
    106..149     -  terminator     rrnB T1 terminator: Escherichia coli rrnB; transcription terminator T1 from the E. coli rrnB gene
    281..308     +  terminator     rrnB T2 terminator: transcription terminator T2 from the E. coli rrnB gene
    358..457     +  protein_bind   attL1: mutant version of attL; recombination site for the Gateway® LR reaction LR Clonase™
    469..510     +  CDS            V5 tag: epitope tag from simian virus 5
    535..555     +  promoter       SRα promoter (fragment): hybrid promoter consisting of the SV40 early promoter plus part of the long terminal repeat of human T-lymphotrophic virus 1
    586..2238    +  CDS            luciferase: firefly luciferase; luc+; enhanced luc+ version of the luciferase gene
   2245..2344    -  protein_bind   attL2: mutant version of attL; recombination site for the Gateway® LR reaction LR Clonase™
   2467..3276    +  CDS            KanR: aminoglycoside phosphotransferase; aph(3')-Ia; confers resistance to kanamycin in bacteria or G418 (Geneticin®) in eukaryotes
   3366..3954    +  rep_origin     ori: high-copy-number ColE1/pMB1/pBR322/pUC origin of replication
>Addgene plasmid #19135 | pENTR4-V5-LUC (w468-1) | depositor full sequence | sequence record 8931 | Author sequence
CTTTCCTGCGTTATCCCCTGATTCTGTGGATAACCGTATTACCGCTAGCATGGATCTCGGGGACGTCTAA
CTACTAAGCGAGAGTAGGGAACTGCCAGGCATCAAATAAAACGAAAGGCTCAGTCGGAAGACTGGGCCTT
TCGTTTTATCTGTTGTTTGTCGGTGAACGCTCTCCTGAGTAGGACAAATCCGCCGGGAGCGGATTTGAAC
GTTGTGAAGCAACGGCCCGGAGGGTGGCGGGCAGGACGCCCGCCATAAACTGCCAGGCATCAAACTAAGC
AGAAGGCCATCCTGACGGATGGCCTTTTTGCGTTTCTACAAACTCTTCCTGTTAGTTAGTTACTTAAGCT
CGGGCCCCAAATAATGATTTTATTTTGACTGATAGTGACCTGTTCGTTGCAACAAATTGATAAGCAATGC
TTTTTTATAATGCCAACTTTGTACAAAAAAGCAGGCTCCACCATGGAAGGTAAGCCTATCCCTAACCCTC
TCCTCGGTCTCGATTCTACGGGATCCATGGGAACCAATTCAGTCCCTAGGCTTTTGCAAAAAGCTTGGCA
TTCCGGTACTGTTGGTAAAGCCACCATGGAAGACGCCAAAAACATAAAGAAAGGCCCGGCGCCATTCTAT
CCGCTGGAAGATGGAACCGCTGGAGAGCAACTGCATAAGGCTATGAAGAGATACGCCCTGGTTCCTGGAA
CAATTGCTTTTACAGATGCACATATCGAGGTGGACATCACTTACGCTGAGTACTTCGAAATGTCCGTTCG
GTTGGCAGAAGCTATGAAACGATATGGGCTGAATACAAATCACAGAATCGTCGTATGCAGTGAAAACTCT
CTTCAATTCTTTATGCCGGTGTTGGGCGCGTTATTTATCGGAGTTGCAGTTGCGCCCGCGAACGACATTT
ATAATGAACGTGAATTGCTCAACAGTATGGGCATTTCGCAGCCTACCGTGGTGTTCGTTTCCAAAAAGGG
GTTGCAAAAAATTTTGAACGTGCAAAAAAAGCTCCCAATCATCCAAAAAATTATTATCATGGATTCTAAA
ACGGATTACCAGGGATTTCAGTCGATGTACACGTTCGTCACATCTCATCTACCTCCCGGTTTTAATGAAT
ACGATTTTGTGCCAGAGTCCTTCGATAGGGACAAGACAATTGCACTGATCATGAACTCCTCTGGATCTAC
TGGTCTGCCTAAAGGTGTCGCTCTGCCTCATAGAACTGCCTGCGTGAGATTCTCGCATGCCAGAGATCCT
ATTTTTGGCAATCAAATCATTCCGGATACTGCGATTTTAAGTGTTGTTCCATTCCATCACGGTTTTGGAA
TGTTTACTACACTCGGATATTTGATATGTGGATTTCGAGTCGTCTTAATGTATAGATTTGAAGAAGAGCT
GTTTCTGAGGAGCCTTCAGGATTACAAGATTCAAAGTGCGCTGCTGGTGCCAACCCTATTCTCCTTCTTC
GCCAAAAGCACTCTGATTGACAAATACGATTTATCTAATTTACACGAAATTGCTTCTGGTGGCGCTCCCC
TCTCTAAGGAAGTCGGGGAAGCGGTTGCCAAGAGGTTCCATCTGCCAGGTATCAGGCAAGGATATGGGCT
CACTGAGACTACATCAGCTATTCTGATTACACCCGAGGGGGATGATAAACCGGGCGCGGTCGGTAAAGTT
GTTCCATTTTTTGAAGCGAAGGTTGTGGATCTGGATACCGGGAAAACGCTGGGCGTTAATCAAAGAGGCG
AACTGTGTGTGAGAGGTCCTATGATTATGTCCGGTTATGTAAACAATCCGGAAGCGACCAACGCCTTGAT
TGACAAGGATGGATGGCTACATTCTGGAGACATAGCTTACTGGGACGAAGACGAACACTTCTTCATCGTT
GACCGCCTGAAGTCTCTGATTAAGTACAAAGGCTATCAGGTGGCTCCCGCTGAATTGGAATCCATCTTGC
TCCAACACCCCAACATCTTCGACGCAGGTGTCGCAGGTCTTCCCGACGATGACGCCGGTGAACTTCCCGC
CGCCGTTGTTGTTTTGGAGCACGGAAAGACGATGACGGAAAAAGAGATCGTGGATTACGTCGCCAGTCAA
GTAACAACCGCGAAAAAGTTGCGCGGAGGAGTTGTGTTTGTGGACGAAGTACCGAAAGGTCTTACCGGAA
AACTCGACGCAAGAAAAATCAGAGAGATCCTCATAAAGGCCAAGAAGGGCGGAAAGATCGCCGTGTAATT
CTAGACCCAGCTTTCTTGTACAAAGTTGGCATTATAAGAAAGCATTGCTTATCAATTTGTTGCAACGAAC
AGGTCACTATCAGTCAAAATAAAATCATTATTTGCCATCCAGCTGCAGCTCTGGCCCGTGTCTCAAAATC
TCTGATGTTACATTGCACAAGATAAAAATATATCATCATGAACAATAAAACTGTCTGCTTACATAAACAG
TAATACAAGGGGTGTTATGAGCCATATTCAACGGGAAACGTCGAGGCCGCGATTAAATTCCAACATGGAT
GCTGATTTATATGGGTATAAATGGGCTCGCGATAATGTCGGGCAATCAGGTGCGACAATCTATCGCTTGT
ATGGGAAGCCCGATGCGCCAGAGTTGTTTCTGAAACATGGCAAAGGTAGCGTTGCCAATGATGTTACAGA
TGAGATGGTCAGACTAAACTGGCTGACGGAATTTATGCCTCTTCCGACCATCAAGCATTTTATCCGTACT
CCTGGTGATGCATGGTTACTCACCACTGCGATCCCCGGAAAAACAGCATTCCAGGTATTAGAAGAATATC
CTGATTCAGGTGAAAATATTGTTGATGCGCTGGCAGTGTTCCTGCGCCGGTTGCATTCGATTCCTGTTTG
TAATTGTCCTTTTAACAGCGATCGCGTATTTCGTCTCGCTCAGGCGCAATCACGAATGAATAACGGTTTG
GTTGATGCGAGTGATTTTGATGACGAGCGTAATGGCTGGCCTGTTGAACAAGTCTGGAAAGAAATGCATA
AACTTTTGCCATTCTCACCGGATTCAGTCGTCACTCATGGTGATTTCTCACTTGATAACCTTATTTTTGA
CGAGGGGAAATTAATAGGTTGTATTGATGTTGGACGAGTCGGAATCGCAGACCGATACCAGGATCTTGCC
ATCCTATGGAACTGCCTCGGTGAGTTTTCTCCTTCATTACAGAAACGGCTTTTTCAAAAATATGGTATTG
ATAATCCTGATATGAATAAATTGCAGTTTCATTTGATGCTCGATGAGTTTTTCTAATCAGAATTGGTTAA
TTGGTTGTAACATTATTCAGATTGGGCCCCGTTCCACTGAGCGTCAGACCCCGTAGAAAAGATCAAAGGA
TCTTCTTGAGATCCTTTTTTTCTGCGCGTAATCTGCTGCTTGCAAACAAAAAAACCACCGCTACCAGCGG
TGGTTTGTTTGCCGGATCAAGAGCTACCAACTCTTTTTCCGAAGGTAACTGGCTTCAGCAGAGCGCAGAT
ACCAAATACTGTTCTTCTAGTGTAGCCGTAGTTAGGCCACCACTTCAAGAACTCTGTAGCACCGCCTACA
TACCTCGCTCTGCTAATCCTGTTACCAGTGGCTGCTGCCAGTGGCGATAAGTCGTGTCTTACCGGGTTGG
ACTCAAGACGATAGTTACCGGATAAGGCGCAGCGGTCGGGCTGAACGGGGGGTTCGTGCACACAGCCCAG
CTTGGAGCGAACGACCTACACCGAACTGAGATACCTACAGCGTGAGCTATGAGAAAGCGCCACGCTTCCC
GAAGGGAGAAAGGCGGACAGGTATCCGGTAAGCGGCAGGGTCGGAACAGGAGAGCGCACGAGGGAGCTTC
CAGGGGGAAACGCCTGGTATCTTTATAGTCCTGTCGGGTTTCGCCACCTCTGACTTGAGCGTCGATTTTT
GTGATGCTCGTCAGGGGGGCGGAGCCTATGGAAAAACGCCAGCAACGCGGCCTTTTTACGGTTCCTGGCC
TTTTGCTGGCCTTTTGCTCACATGTT
