>Addgene plasmid #19135 | pENTR4-V5-LUC (w468-1) | addgene partial sequence | sequence record 25959 | 19135 with LucNrev
GATGGCGCCGGGCCTTTCTTTATGTTTTTGGCGTCTTCCATGGTGGCTTTACCAACAGTACCGGAATGCC
AAGCTTTTTGCAAAAGCCTAGGGACTGAATTGGTTCCCATGGATCCCGTAGAATCGAGACCGAGGAGAGG
GTTAGGGATAGGCTTACCTTCCATGGTGGAGCCTGCTTTTTTGTACAAAGTTGGCATTATAAAAAAGCAT
TGCTTATCAATTTGTTGCAACGAACAGGTCACTATCAGTCAAAATAAAATCATTATTTGGGGCCCGAGCT
TAAGTAACTAACTAACAGGAAGAGTTTGTAGAAACGCAAAAAGGCCATCCGTCAGGATGGCCTTCTGCTT
AGTTTGATGCCTGGCAGTTTATGGCGGGCGTCCTGCCCGCCACCCTCCGGGCCGTTGCTTCACAACGTTC
AAATCCGCTCCCGGCGGATTTGTCCTACTCAGGAGAGCGTTCACCGACAAACAACAGATAAAACGAAAGG
CTCAGTCGGAAGACTGGGCCTTTCGTTTTATTTGATGCCTGGCAGTTCCCTACTCTCGCTTAGTAGTTAG
ACGTCCCCGAGATCCATGCTAGCGGTAATACGGTTATCCACCAGAATCAGGGGATAACGCAGGAAAGAAC
ATGTGAGCAAAAGGCCAGCA
